>Addgene plasmid #118025 | pAAV-hSyn1-2xNLS-mTurquoise2 | depositor full sequence | sequence record 222940 | pAAV-hSyn1-2xNLS-mTurquoise2 sequence 5339 bps
CCTGCAGGCAGCTGCGCGCTCGCTCGCTCACTGAGGCCGCCCGGGCAAAGCCCGGGCGTCGGGCGACCTT
TGGTCGCCCGGCCTCAGTGAGCGAGCGAGCGCGCAGAGAGGGAGTGGCCAACTCCATCACTAGGGGTTCC
TGCGGCCGCACGCGTGTGTCTAGACTGCAGAGGGCCCTGCGTATGAGTGCAAGTGGGTTTTAGGACCAGG
ATGAGGCGGGGTGGGGGTGCCTACCTGACGACCGACCCCGACCCACTGGACAAGCACCCAACCCCCATTC
CCCAAATTGCGCATCCCCTATCAGAGAGGGGGAGGGGAAACAGGATGCGGCGAGGCGCGTGCGCACTGCC
AGCTTCAGCACCGCGGACAGTGCCTTCGCCCCCGCCTGGCGGCGCGCGCCACCGCCGCCTCAGCACTGAA
GGCGCGCTGACGTCACTCGCCGGTCCCCCGCAAACTCCCCTTCCCGGCCACCTTGGTCGCGTCCGCGCCG
CCGCCGGCCCAGCCGGACCGCACCACGCGAGGCGCGAGATAGGGGGGCACGGGCGCGACCATCTGCGCTG
CGGCGCCGGCGACTCAGCGCTGCCTCAGTCTGCGGTGGGCAGCGGAGGAGTCGTGTCGTGCCTGAGAGCG
CAGTCGAGAAGGTACCGCCACCATGGGAAGCCCAAAGAAGAAGCGTAAGGTAGGATCCGCCACCATGGTG
AGCAAGGGCGAGGAGCTGTTCACCGGGGTGGTGCCCATCCTGGTCGAGCTGGACGGCGACGTAAACGGCC
ACAAGTTCAGCGTGTCCGGCGAGGGCGAGGGCGATGCCACCTACGGCAAGCTGACCCTGAAGTTCATCTG
CACCACCGGCAAGCTGCCCGTGCCCTGGCCCACCCTCGTGACCACCCTGTCCTGGGGCGTGCAGTGCTTC
GCCCGCTACCCCGACCACATGAAGCAGCACGACTTCTTCAAGTCCGCCATGCCCGAAGGCTACGTCCAGG
AGCGCACCATCTTCTTCAAGGACGACGGCAACTACAAGACCCGCGCCGAGGTGAAGTTCGAGGGCGACAC
CCTGGTGAACCGCATCGAGCTGAAGGGCATCGACTTCAAGGAGGACGGCAACATCCTGGGGCACAAGCTG
GAGTACAACTACTTCAGCGACAACGTCTATATCACCGCCGACAAGCAGAAGAACGGCATCAAGGCCAACT
TCAAGATCCGCCACAACATCGAGGACGGCGGCGTGCAGCTCGCCGACCACTACCAGCAGAACACCCCCAT
CGGCGACGGCCCCGTGCTGCTGCCCGACAACCACTACCTGAGCACCCAGTCCAAGCTGAGCAAAGACCCC
AACGAGAAGCGCGATCACATGGTCCTGCTGGAGTTCGTGACCGCCGCCGGGATCACTCTCGGCATGGACG
AGCTGTACAAGGGAAGCCCCAAGAAAAAGCGGAAGGTGTGAGAATTCGATATCAAGCTTATCGATAATCA
ACCTCTGGATTACAAAATTTGTGAAAGATTGACTGGTATTCTTAACTATGTTGCTCCTTTTACGCTATGT
GGATACGCTGCTTTAATGCCTTTGTATCATGCTATTGCTTCCCGTATGGCTTTCATTTTCTCCTCCTTGT
ATAAATCCTGGTTGCTGTCTCTTTATGAGGAGTTGTGGCCCGTTGTCAGGCAACGTGGCGTGGTGTGCAC
TGTGTTTGCTGACGCAACCCCCACTGGTTGGGGCATTGCCACCACCTGTCAGCTCCTTTCCGGGACTTTC
GCTTTCCCCCTCCCTATTGCCACGGCGGAACTCATCGCCGCCTGCCTTGCCCGCTGCTGGACAGGGGCTC
GGCTGTTGGGCACTGACAATTCCGTGGTGTTGTCGGGGAAATCATCGTCCTTTCCTTGGCTGCTCGCCTA
TGTTGCCACCTGGATTCTGCGCGGGACGTCCTTCTGCTACGTCCCTTCGGCCCTCAATCCAGCGGACCTT
CCTTCCCGCGGCCTGCTGCCGGCTCTGCGGCCTCTTCCGCGTCTTCGCCTTCGCCCTCAGACGAGTCGGA
TCTCCCTTTGGGCCGCCTCCCCGCATCGATACCGAGCGCTGCTCGAGAGATCTACGGGTGGCATCCCTGT
GACCCCTCCCCAGTGCCTCTCCTGGCCCTGGAAGTTGCCACTCCAGTGCCCACCAGCCTTGTCCTAATAA
AATTAAGTTGCATCATTTTGTCTGACTAGGTGTCCTTCTATAATATTATGGGGTGGAGGGGGGTGGTATG
GAGCAAGGGGCAAGTTGGGAAGACAACCTGTAGGGCCTGCGGGGTCTATTGGGAACCAAGCTGGAGTGCA
GTGGCACAATCTTGGCTCACTGCAATCTCCGCCTCCTGGGTTCAAGCGATTCTCCTGCCTCAGCCTCCCG
AGTTGTTGGGATTCCAGGCATGCATGACCAGGCTCAGCTAATTTTTGTTTTTTTGGTAGAGACGGGGTTT
CACCATATTGGCCAGGCTGGTCTCCAACTCCTAATCTCAGGTGATCTACCCACCTTGGCCTCCCAAATTG
CTGGGATTACAGGCGTGAACCACTGCTCCCTTCCCTGTCCTTCTGATTTTGTAGGTAACCACGTGCGGAC
CGAGCGGCCGCAGGAACCCCTAGTGATGGAGTTGGCCACTCCCTCTCTGCGCGCTCGCTCGCTCACTGAG
GCCGGGCGACCAAAGGTCGCCCGACGCCCGGGCTTTGCCCGGGCGGCCTCAGTGAGCGAGCGAGCGCGCA
GCTGCCTGCAGGGGCGCCTGATGCGGTATTTTCTCCTTACGCATCTGTGCGGTATTTCACACCGCATA
[142 nt withheld, positions 2799-2940]
C
[141 nt withheld, positions 2942-3082]
CCTTTGACGTTGGAGTCCACGTTCTTT
[37 nt withheld, positions 3110-3146]
ACCCTATCTCGGGCTATTCTTTTGATTTATAAGGGATTTTGCCGATTTCGGCCTATTGGTTAAAAAATGA
GCTGATTTAACAAAAATTTAACGCGAATTTTAACAAAATATTAACGTTTACAATTTTATGGTGCACTCTC
AGTACAATCTGCTCTGATGCCGCATAGTTAAGCCAGCCCCGACACCCGCCAACACCCGCTGACGCGCCCT
GACGGGCTTGTCTGCTCCCGGCATCCGCTTACAGACAAGCTGTGACCGTCTCCGGGAGCTGCATGTGTCA
GAGGTTTTCACCGTCATCACCGAAACGCGCGAGACGAAAGGGCCTCGTGATACGCCTATTTTTATAGGTT
AATGTCATGATAATAATGGTTTCTTAGACGTCAGGTGGCACTTTTCGGGGAAATGTGCGCGGAACCCCTA
TTTGTTTATTTTTCTAAATACATTCAAATATGTATCCGCTCATGAGACAATAACCCTGATAAATGCTTCA
ATAATATTGAAAAAGGAAGAGTATGAGTATTCAACATTTCCGTGTCGCCCTTATTCCCTTTTTTGCGGCA
TTTTGCCTTCCTGTTTTTGCTCACCCAGAAACGCTGGTGAAAGTAAAAGATGCTGAAGATCAGTTGGGTG
CACGAGTGGGTTACATCGAACTGGATCTCAACAGCGGTAAGATCCTTGAGAGTTTTCGCCCCGAAGAACG
TTTTCCAATGATGAGCACTTTTAAAGTTCTGCTATGTGGCGCGGTATTATCCCGTATTGACGCCGGGCAA
GAGCAACTCGGTCGCCGCATACACTATTCTCAGAATGACTTGGTTGAGTACTCACCAGTCACAGAAAAGC
ATCTTACGGATGGCATGACAGTAAGAGAATTATGCAGTGCTGCCATAACCATGAGTGATAACACTGCGGC
CAACTTACTTCTGACAACGATCGGAGGACCGAAGGAGCTAACCGCTTTTTTGCACAACATGGGGGATCAT
GTAACTCGCCTTGATCGTTGGGAACCGGAGCTGAATGAAGCCATACCAAACGACGAGCGTGACACCACGA
TGCCTGTAGCAATGGCAACAACGTTGCGCAAACTATTAACTGGCGAACTACTTACTCTAGCTTCCCGGCA
ACAATTAATAGACTGGATGGAGGCGGATAAAGTTGCAGGACCACTTCTGCGCTCGGCCCTTCCGGCTGGC
TGGTTTATTGCTGATAAATCTGGAGCCGGTGAGCGTGGGTCTCGCGGTATCATTGCAGCACTGGGGCCAG
ATGGTAAGCCCTCCCGTATCGTAGTTATCTACACGACGGGGAGTCAGGCAACTATGGATGAACGAAATAG
ACAGATCGCTGAGATAGGTGCCTCACTGATTAAGCATTGGTAACTGTCAGACCAAGTTTACTCATATATA
CTTTAGATTGATTTAAAACTTCATTTTTAATTTAAAAGGATCTAGGTGAAGATCCTTTTTGATAATCTCA
TGACCAAAATCCCTTAACGTGAGTTTTCGTTCCACTGAGCGTCAGACCCCGTAGAAAAGATCAAAGGATC
TTCTTGAGATCCTTTTTTTCTGCGCGTAATCTGCTGCTTGCAAACAAAAAAACCACCGCTACCAGCGGTG
GTTTGTTTGCCGGATCAAGAGCTACCAACTCTTTTTCCGAAGGTAACTGGCTTCAGCAGAGCGCAGATAC
CAAATACTGTCCTTCTAGTGTAGCCGTAGTTAGGCCACCACTTCAAGAACTCTGTAGCACCGCCTACATA
CCTCGCTCTGCTAATCCTGTTACCAGTGGCTGCTGCCAGTGGCGATAAGTCGTGTCTTACCGGGTTGGAC
TCAAGACGATAGTTACCGGATAAGGCGCAGCGGTCGGGCTGAACGGGGGGTTCGTGCACACAGCCCAGCT
TGGAGCGAACGACCTACACCGAACTGAGATACCTACAGCGTGAGCTATGAGAAAGCGCCACGCTTCCCGA
AGGGAGAAAGGCGGACAGGTATCCGGTAAGCGGCAGGGTCGGAACAGGAGAGCGCACGAGGGAGCTTCCA
GGGGGAAACGCCTGGTATCTTTATAGTCCTGTCGGGTTTCGCCACCTCTGACTTGAGCGTCGATTTTTGT
GATGCTCGTCAGGGGGGCGGAGCCTATGGAAAAACGCCAGCAACGCGGCCTTTTTACGGTTCCTGGCCTT
TTGCTGGCCTTTTGCTCACATGT
Features (pLannotate 1.2.2; 14 found; start..end, strand, type, name):
      1..141     -  repeat_region  AAV2 ITR: inverted terminal repeat of adeno-associated virus serotype 2 inverted
    186..633     +  promoter       hSyn promoter: human synapsin I promoter; confers neuron-specific expression (Kügler et al., 2003)
    695..1411    +  CDS            mTurquoise2: mTurquoise2 is a basic (constitutively fluorescent) cyan fluorescent protein published in 2012, derived from Aequorea victoria. It is reported to be a rapidly-maturing monomer with very low acid sensitivity.
   1442..1466    +  misc_feature   MCS (fragment): pBluescript multiple cloning site
   1466..2054    +  misc_feature   WPRE: woodchuck hepatitis virus posttranscriptional regulatory element
   2086..2562    +  polyA_signal   hGH poly(A) signal: human growth hormone polyadenylation signal
   2602..2742    +  repeat_region  AAV2 ITR: inverted terminal repeat of adeno-associated virus serotype 2 inverted
   2747..2798    -  misc_feature   bom (fragment): basis of mobility region from pBR322
   2817..3197    +  rep_origin     M13 ori (sequence partly withheld): M13 bacteriophage origin of replication; arrow indicates direction of (+) strand synthesis
   3273..3322    -  misc_feature   bom (fragment): basis of mobility region from pBR322
   3424..3459    -  CDS            rop (fragment): Rop protein, which maintains plasmids at low copy number; rop
   3554..3658    +  promoter       AmpR promoter: bla
   3659..4519    +  CDS            AmpR: β-lactamase; bla; confers resistance to ampicillin, carbenicillin, and related antibiotics
   4690..5278    +  rep_origin     ori: high-copy-number ColE1/pMB1/pBR322/pUC origin of replication
