>Addgene plasmid #118025 | pAAV-hSyn1-2xNLS-mTurquoise2 | addgene full sequence | sequence record 229415 | Addgene NGS Result
TTGCTCACATGTCCTGCAGGCAGCTGCGCGCTCGCTCGCTCACTGAGGCCGCCCGGGCGTCGGGCGACCT
TTGGTCGCCCGGCCTCAGTGAGCGAGCGAGCGCGCAGAGAGGGAGTGGCCAACTCCATCACTAGGGGTTC
CTGCGGCCGCACGCGTGTGTCTAGACTGCAGAGGGCCCTGCGTATGAGTGCAAGTGGGTTTTAGGACCAG
GATGAGGCGGGGTGGGGGTGCCTACCTGACGACCGACCCCGACCCACTGGACAAGCACCCAACCCCCATT
CCCCAAATTGCGCATCCCCTATCAGAGAGGGGGAGGGGAAACAGGATGCGGCGAGGCGCGTGCGCACTGC
CAGCTTCAGCACCGCGGACAGTGCCTTCGCCCCCGCCTGGCGGCGCGCGCCACCGCCGCCTCAGCACTGA
AGGCGCGCTGACGTCACTCGCCGGTCCCCCGCAAACTCCCCTTCCCGGCCACCTTGGTCGCGTCCGCGCC
GCCGCCGGCCCAGCCGGACCGCACCACGCGAGGCGCGAGATAGGGGGGCACGGGCGCGACCATCTGCGCT
GCGGCGCCGGCGACTCAGCGCTGCCTCAGTCTGCGGTGGGCAGCGGAGGAGTCGTGTCGTGCCTGAGAGC
GCAGTCGAGAAGGTACCGCCACCATGGGAAGCCCAAAGAAGAAGCGTAAGGTAGGATCCGCCACCATGGT
GAGCAAGGGCGAGGAGCTGTTCACCGGGGTGGTGCCCATCCTGGTCGAGCTGGACGGCGACGTAAACGGC
CACAAGTTCAGCGTGTCCGGCGAGGGCGAGGGCGATGCCACCTACGGCAAGCTGACCCTGAAGTTCATCT
GCACCACCGGCAAGCTGCCCGTGCCCTGGCCCACCCTCGTGACCACCCTGTCCTGGGGCGTGCAGTGCTT
CGCCCGCTACCCCGACCACATGAAGCAGCACGACTTCTTCAAGTCCGCCATGCCCGAAGGCTACGTCCAG
GAGCGCACCATCTTCTTCAAGGACGACGGCAACTACAAGACCCGCGCCGAGGTGAAGTTCGAGGGCGACA
CCCTGGTGAACCGCATCGAGCTGAAGGGCATCGACTTCAAGGAGGACGGCAACATCCTGGGGCACAAGCT
GGAGTACAACTACTTCAGCGACAACGTCTATATCACCGCCGACAAGCAGAAGAACGGCATCAAGGCCAAC
TTCAAGATCCGCCACAACATCGAGGACGGCGGCGTGCAGCTCGCCGACCACTACCAGCAGAACACCCCCA
TCGGCGACGGCCCCGTGCTGCTGCCCGACAACCACTACCTGAGCACCCAGTCCAAGCTGAGCAAAGACCC
CAACGAGAAGCGCGATCACATGGTCCTGCTGGAGTTCGTGACCGCCGCCGGGATCACTCTCGGCATGGAC
GAGCTGTACAAGGGAAGCCCCAAGAAAAAGCGGAAGGTGTGAGAATTCGATATCAAGCTTATCGATAATC
AACCTCTGGATTACAAAATTTGTGAAAGATTGACTGGTATTCTTAACTATGTTGCTCCTTTTACGCTATG
TGGATACGCTGCTTTAATGCCTTTGTATCATGCTATTGCTTCCCGTATGGCTTTCATTTTCTCCTCCTTG
TATAAATCCTGGTTGCTGTCTCTTTATGAGGAGTTGTGGCCCGTTGTCAGGCAACGTGGCGTGGTGTGCA
CTGTGTTTGCTGACGCAACCCCCACTGGTTGGGGCATTGCCACCACCTGTCAGCTCCTTTCCGGGACTTT
CGCTTTCCCCCTCCCTATTGCCACGGCGGAACTCATCGCCGCCTGCCTTGCCCGCTGCTGGACAGGGGCT
CGGCTGTTGGGCACTGACAATTCCGTGGTGTTGTCGGGGAAATCATCGTCCTTTCCTTGGCTGCTCGCCT
ATGTTGCCACCTGGATTCTGCGCGGGACGTCCTTCTGCTACGTCCCTTCGGCCCTCAATCCAGCGGACCT
TCCTTCCCGCGGCCTGCTGCCGGCTCTGCGGCCTCTTCCGCGTCTTCGCCTTCGCCCTCAGACGAGTCGG
ATCTCCCTTTGGGCCGCCTCCCCGCATCGATACCGAGCGCTGCTCGAGAGATCTACGGGTGGCATCCCTG
TGACCCCTCCCCAGTGCCTCTCCTGGCCCTGGAAGTTGCCACTCCAGTGCCCACCAGCCTTGTCCTAATA
AAATTAAGTTGCATCATTTTGTCTGACTAGGTGTCCTTCTATAATATTATGGGGTGGAGGGGGGTGGTAT
GGAGCAAGGGGCAAGTTGGGAAGACAACCTGTAGGGCCTGCGGGGTCTATTGGGAACCAAGCTGGAGTGC
AGTGGCACAATCTTGGCTCACTGCAATCTCCGCCTCCTGGGTTCAAGCGATTCTCCTGCCTCAGCCTCCC
GAGTTGTTGGGATTCCAGGCATGCATGACCAGGCTCAGCTAATTTTTGTTTTTTTGGTAGAGACGGGGTT
TCACCATATTGGCCAGGCTGGTCTCCAACTCCTAATCTCAGGTGATCTACCCACCTTGGCCTCCCAAATT
GCTGGGATTACAGGCGTGAACCACTGCTCCCTTCCCTGTCCTTCTGATTTTGTAGGTAACCACGTGCGGA
CCGAGCGGCCGCAGGAACCCCTAGTGATGGAGTTGGCCACTCCCTCTCTGCGCGCTCGCTCGCTCACTGA
GGCCGGGCGACCAAAGGTCGCCCGACGCCCGGGCTTTGCCCGGGCGGCCTCAGTGAGCGAGCGAGCGCGC
AGCTGCCTGCAGGGGCGCCTGATGCGGTATTTTCTCCTTACGCATCTGTGCGGTATTTCACACCGCATA
[95 nt withheld, positions 2800-2894]
T
[46 nt withheld, positions 2896-2941]
C
[141 nt withheld, positions 2943-3083]
CCTTTGACGTTGGAGTCCACGTTCTTT
[37 nt withheld, positions 3111-3147]
ACTCTATCTCGGGCTATTCTTTTGATTTATAAGGGATTTTGCCGATTTCGGTCTATTGGTTAAAAAATGA
GCTGATTTAACAAAAATTTAACGCGAATTTTAACAAAATATTAACGTTTACAATTTTATGGTGCACTCTC
AGTACAATCTGCTCTGATGCCGCATAGTTAAGCCAGCCCCGACACCCGCCAACACCCGCTGACGCGCCCT
GACGGGCTTGTCTGCTCCCGGCATCCGCTTACAGACAAGCTGTGACCGTCTCCGGGAGCTGCATGTGTCA
GAGGTTTTCACCGTCATCACCGAAACGCGCGAGACGAAAGGGCCTCGTGATACGCCTATTTTTATAGGTT
AATGTCATGATAATAATGGTTTCTTAGACGTCAGGTGGCACTTTTCGGGGAAATGTGCGCGGAACCCCTA
TTTGTTTATTTTTCTAAATACATTCAAATATGTATCCGCTCATGAGACAATAACCCTGATAAATGCTTCA
ATAATATTGAAAAAGGAAGAGTATGAGTATTCAACATTTCCGTGTCGCCCTTATTCCCTTTTTTGCGGCA
TTTTGCCTTCCTGTTTTTGCTCACCCAGAAACGCTGGTGAAAGTAAAAGATGCTGAAGATCAGTTGGGTG
CACGAGTGGGTTACATCGAACTGGATCTCAACAGCGGTAAGATCCTTGAGAGTTTTCGCCCCGAAGAACG
TTTTCCAATGATGAGCACTTTTAAAGTTCTGCTATGTGGCGCGGTATTATCCCGTATTGACGCCGGGCAA
GAGCAACTCGGTCGCCGCATACACTATTCTCAGAATGACTTGGTTGAGTACTCACCAGTCACAGAAAAGC
ATCTTACGGATGGCATGACAGTAAGAGAATTATGCAGTGCTGCCATAACCATGAGTGATAACACTGCGGC
CAACTTACTTCTGACAACGATCGGAGGACCGAAGGAGCTAACCGCTTTTTTGCACAACATGGGGGATCAT
GTAACTCGCCTTGATCGTTGGGAACCGGAGCTGAATGAAGCCATACCAAACGACGAGCGTGACACCACGA
TGCCTGTAGCAATGGCAACAACGTTGCGCAAACTATTAACTGGCGAACTACTTACTCTAGCTTCCCGGCA
ACAATTAATAGACTGGATGGAGGCGGATAAAGTTGCAGGACCACTTCTGCGCTCGGCCCTTCCGGCTGGC
TGGTTTATTGCTGATAAATCTGGAGCCGGTGAGCGTGGGTCTCGCGGTATCATTGCAGCACTGGGGCCAG
ATGGTAAGCCCTCCCGTATCGTAGTTATCTACACGACGGGGAGTCAGGCAACTATGGATGAACGAAATAG
ACAGATCGCTGAGATAGGTGCCTCACTGATTAAGCATTGGTAACTGTCAGACCAAGTTTACTCATATATA
CTTTAGATTGATTTAAAACTTCATTTTTAATTTAAAAGGATCTAGGTGAAGATCCTTTTTGATAATCTCA
TGACCAAAATCCCTTAACGTGAGTTTTCGTTCCACTGAGCGTCAGACCCCGTAGAAAAGATCAAAGGATC
TTCTTGAGATCCTTTTTTTCTGCGCGTAATCTGCTGCTTGCAAACAAAAAAACCACCGCTACCAGCGGTG
GTTTGTTTGCCGGATCAAGAGCTACCAACTCTTTTTCCGAAGGTAACTGGCTTCAGCAGAGCGCAGATAC
CAAATACTGTTCTTCTAGTGTAGCCGTAGTTAGGCCACCACTTCAAGAACTCTGTAGCACCGCCTACATA
CCTCGCTCTGCTAATCCTGTTACCAGTGGCTGCTGCCAGTGGCGATAAGTCGTGTCTTACCGGGTTGGAC
TCAAGACGATAGTTACCGGATAAGGCGCAGCGGTCGGGCTGAACGGGGGGTTCGTGCACACAGCCCAGCT
TGGAGCGAACGACCTACACCGAACTGAGATACCTACAGCGTGAGCTATGAGAAAGCGCCACGCTTCCCGA
AGGGAGAAAGGCGGACAGGTATCCGGTAAGCGGCAGGGTCGGAACAGGAGAGCGCACGAGGGAGCTTCCA
GGGGGAAACGCCTGGTATCTTTATAGTCCTGTCGGGTTTCGCCACCTCTGACTTGAGCGTCGATTTTTGT
GATGCTCGTCAGGGGGGCGGAGCCTATGGAAAAACGCCAGCAACGCGGCCTTTTTACGGTTCCTGGCCTT
TTGCTGGCCTT
Features (pLannotate 1.2.2; 15 found; start..end, strand, type, name):
     24..51      +  repeat_region  AAV2 ITR (fragment): inverted terminal repeat of adeno-associated virus serotype 2 inverted
     80..107     +  repeat_region  AAV2 ITR (fragment): inverted terminal repeat of adeno-associated virus serotype 2 inverted
    187..634     +  promoter       hSyn promoter: human synapsin I promoter; confers neuron-specific expression (Kügler et al., 2003)
    696..1412    +  CDS            mTurquoise2: mTurquoise2 is a basic (constitutively fluorescent) cyan fluorescent protein published in 2012, derived from Aequorea victoria. It is reported to be a rapidly-maturing monomer with very low acid sensitivity.
   1443..1467    +  misc_feature   MCS (fragment): pBluescript multiple cloning site
   1467..2055    +  misc_feature   WPRE: woodchuck hepatitis virus posttranscriptional regulatory element
   2087..2563    +  polyA_signal   hGH poly(A) signal: human growth hormone polyadenylation signal
   2603..2743    +  repeat_region  AAV2 ITR: inverted terminal repeat of adeno-associated virus serotype 2 inverted
   2748..2799    -  misc_feature   bom (fragment): basis of mobility region from pBR322
   2818..3273    +  rep_origin     f1 ori (sequence partly withheld): f1 bacteriophage origin of replication; arrow indicates direction of (+) strand synthesis
   3274..3323    -  misc_feature   bom (fragment): basis of mobility region from pBR322
   3425..3460    -  CDS            rop (fragment): Rop protein, which maintains plasmids at low copy number; rop
   3555..3659    +  promoter       AmpR promoter: bla
   3660..4520    +  CDS            AmpR: β-lactamase; bla; confers resistance to ampicillin, carbenicillin, and related antibiotics
   4691..5279    +  rep_origin     ori: high-copy-number ColE1/pMB1/pBR322/pUC origin of replication
