[The description below was written by a language model from this plasmid's Addgene catalogue record and pLannotate feature annotations shown in this document.]
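Description:
pAAV-hSyn1-2xNLS-mTurquoise2 is an AAV transfer (genome) plasmid of about 5.3 kb built on a pAAV backbone. It is intended for packaging into recombinant adeno-associated virus, which then delivers the payload to mammalian neurons. In bacteria it replicates from a ColE1/pUC-type origin and is selected with ampicillin through the β-lactamase gene and its own promoter. The backbone also carries an f1/M13 phage origin and small remnants of the pBR322 bom and rop regions. Although the annotated origin is of the high-copy type, the catalogue lists the plasmid as low copy and names a recombination-deficient growth strain, which is common practice for protecting the repeat-rich ITRs.

The expression cassette sits between two AAV2 inverted terminal repeats, the only cis elements needed for replication and encapsidation of the vector genome. The human synapsin I promoter restricts expression to neurons and drives mTurquoise2, a bright, monomeric cyan fluorescent protein derived from Aequorea victoria. According to the catalogue, a nuclear localization signal is fused at each end of mTurquoise2. These short signals are not annotated separately in the feature tables. Downstream, a WPRE enhances transcript stability and expression, and the human growth hormone polyadenylation signal terminates the message.

The depositor sequence shows an intact left ITR. The repository's sequencing result is 11 nt shorter and detects only fragments of that ITR, which may reflect either the difficulty of sequencing ITRs or a partial deletion. The construct labels neuronal nuclei in cyan, which is useful for cell counting, assessing transduction, or multicolour labelling. The associated publication concerns systemic AAV delivery in rodents.
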