Addgene plasmid #118025: pAAV-hSyn1-2xNLS-mTurquoise2
Purpose: An AAV genome that expresses nuclear localized mTurquoise2 from the hSyn1 promoter
Depositing lab: Viviana Gradinaru. Depositing organization: California Institute of Technology. Publication: Systemic AAV vectors for widespread and targeted gene delivery in rodents. Challis RC, Ravindra Kumar S, Chan KY, Challis C, Beadle K, Jang MJ, Kim HM, Rajendran PS, Tompkins JD, Shivkumar K, Deverman BE, Gradinaru V. Nat Protoc. 2019 Feb;14(2):379-414. doi: 10.1038/s41596-018-0097-3. PubMed 30626963.
Backbone
  Vector backbone: pAAV
  Backbone size w/o insert (bp): 4561
  Total vector size (bp): 5339
  Vector type: AAV
Growth in bacteria
  Bacterial resistance: Ampicillin, 100 μg/mL
  Growth temperature: 30°C
  Growth strain: NEB Stable
  Copy number: Low Copy
Gene/Insert
  Gene/Insert name: 2xNLS-mTurquoise2
  Species: Synthetic
  Insert size (bp): 778
  Promoter: hSyn1
  Tag / fusion protein: NLS (N terminal on insert); NLS (C terminal on insert)
  Cloning method: Restriction Enzyme; 5′ cloning site CCAAAGAAGAAGCGTAAGGTAgg (unknown if destroyed); 3′ cloning site GCCCCAAGAAaAAGCGgAAGGTgTG (unknown if destroyed)
  Sequencing primers: 5′ unknown; 3′ WPRE-R
Terms and licenses: Academic/Nonprofit Terms; Industry Terms: Not Available to Industry
How to cite: pAAV-hSyn1-2xNLS-mTurquoise2 was a gift from Viviana Gradinaru (Addgene plasmid # 118025 ; http://n2t.net/addgene:118025 ; RRID:Addgene_118025)
